>Addgene plasmid #57401 | mEos2-Mito-7 | depositor partial sequence | sequence record 88534 | insert sequence
CATGACGCAAATGGGCGGTAGGCGTGTACGGTGGGAGGTCTATATAAGCAGAGCTGGTTTAGTGAACCGT
CAGATCCGCTAGCATGTCCGTCCTGACGCCGCTGCTGCTGCGGGGCTTGACAGGCTCGGCCCGGCGGCTC
CCAGTGCCGCGCGCCAAGATCCATTCGTTGGGGGATCCACCGGTCGCCACCATGAGTGCGATTAAGCCAG
ACATGAAGATCAAACTCCGTATGGAAGGCAACGTAAACGGGCACCACTTTGTGATCGACGGAGATGGTAC
AGGCAAGCCTTTTGAGGGAAAACAGAGTATGGATCTTGAAGTCAAAGAGGGCGGACCTCTGCCTTTTGCC
TTTGATATCCTGACCACTGCATTCCATTACGGCAACAGGGTATTCGCCAAATATCCAGACAACATACAAG
ACTATTTTAAGCAGTCGTTTCCTAAGGGGTATTCGTGGGAACGAAGCTTGACTTTCGAAGACGGGGGCAT
TTGCATTGCCAGAAACGACATAACAATGGAAGGGGACACTTTCTATAATAAAGTTCGATTTTATGGTACC
AACTTTCCCGCCAATGGTCCAGTTATGCAGAAGAAGACGCTGAAATGGGAGCCCTCCACTGAGAAAATGT
ATGTGCGTGATGGAGTGCTGACGGGTGATATTCATATGGCTTTGTTGCTTGAAGGAAATGCCCATTACCG
ATGTGACTTCAGAACTACTTACAAAGCTAAGGAGAAGGGTGTCAAGTTACCAGGCTACCACTTTGTGGAC
CACTGCATTGAGATTTTAAGCCATGACAAAGATTACAACAAGGTTAAGCTGTATGAGCATGCTGTTGCTC
ATTCTGGATTGCCTGACAATGCCAGACGATAAGCGGCCGCGACTCTAGATCATAATCAGCCATACCACAT
TTGTAGAGGTTTTACTTGCTTTAAAAAACCTCCCACACCTCCCCCTGAACCTGAAACATAAAATGAATGC
AATTGTTGTTGTTA
