>Addgene plasmid #57401 | mEos2-Mito-7 | addgene partial sequence | sequence record 109616 | CMV-F 5'-CGCAAATGGGCGGTAGGCGTG-3'
TGGTTTAGTGAACCGTCAGATCCGCTAGCATGTCCGTCCTGACGCCGCTGCTGCTGCGGGGCTTGACAGG
CTCGGCCCGGCGGCTCCCAGTGCCGCGCGCCAAGATCCATTCGTTGGGGGATCCACCGGTCGCCACCATG
AGTGCGATTAAGCCAGACATGAAGATCAAACTCCGTATGGAAGGCAACGTAAACGGGCACCACTTTGTGA
TCGACGGAGATGGTACAGGCAAGCCTTTTGAGGGAAAACAGAGTATGGATCTTGAAGTCAAAGAGGGCGG
ACCTCTGCCTTTTGCCTTTGATATCCTGACCACTGCATTCCATTACGGCAACAGGGTATTCGCCAAATAT
CCAGACAACATACAAGACTATTTTAAGCAGTCGTTTCCTAAGGGGTATTCGTGGGAACGAAGCTTGACTT
TCGAAGACGGGGGCATTTGCATTGCCAGAAACGACATAACAATGGAAGGGGACACTTTCTATAATAAAGT
TCGATTTTATGGTACCAACTTTCCCGCCAATGGTCCAGTTATGCAGAAGAAGACGCTGAAATGGGAGCCC
TCCACTGAGAAAATGTATGTGCGTGATGGAGTGCTGACGGGTGATATTCATATGGCTTTGTTGCTTGAAG
GAAATGCCCATTACCGATGTGACTTCAGAACTACTTACAAAGCTAAGGAGAAGGGTGTCAAGTTACCAGG
CTACCACTTTGTGGACCACTGCATTGAGATTTTAAGCCATGACAAAGATTACAACAAGGTTAAGCTGTAT
GAGCATGCTGTTGCTCATTCTGGATTGCCTGACAATGCCAGACGATAAGCGGCCGCGACTCTAGA
