[The description below was written by a language model from this plasmid's Addgene catalogue record.]
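Description:
mEos2-Mito-7 is a mammalian expression plasmid that targets the photoconvertible fluorescent protein mEos2 to mitochondria. It is built on an mEos2 backbone of about 4.75 kb (excluding the insert) and is maintained as a high-copy plasmid in E. coli under kanamycin selection. A neomycin resistance marker allows G418 selection of transfected mammalian cells, for example to derive stable lines. The record does not include a feature table, so the origin of replication and the exact arrangement of elements are not documented here. The listed sequencing primers do imply a CMV promoter upstream of the cassette and an SV40 polyadenylation signal downstream.

The insert, labelled "Mito", derives from human COX8A, which encodes cytochrome c oxidase subunit VIII. The presequence of this protein is a widely used mitochondrial targeting signal that directs import of fused cargo into the mitochondrial matrix. It is expressed from the CMV promoter as a fusion with mEos2. The record does not state which portion of COX8A is included, the orientation of the fusion, or the linker; the "7" in the name may denote a linker length, but this is not specified.

mEos2 is a monomeric green-to-red photoconvertible protein. The recorded spectra are excitation/emission of 505/516 nm for the green state and 569/581 nm for the red state reached after photoconversion. The construct therefore serves as a mitochondrial localization marker for live-cell imaging. Its photoconversion also suits it to tracking selected mitochondrial subpopulations, following organelle dynamics, and single-molecule localization microscopy.
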