Addgene plasmid #57401: mEos2-Mito-7
Purpose: Localization: Mitochondria, Excitation: 505 / 569, Emission: 516 / 581
Depositing lab: Michael Davidson. Depositing organization: Florida State University, Tallahassee. Publication: A bright and photostable photoconvertible fluorescent protein. McKinney SA, Murphy CS, Hazelwood KL, Davidson MW, Looger LL. Nat Methods. 2009 Feb . 6(2):131-3. 10.1038/nmeth.1296 PubMed 19169260.
Backbone
  Vector backbone: mEos2
  Backbone size w/o insert (bp): 4750
  Vector type: Mammalian Expression
  Selectable markers: Neomycin (select with G418)
Growth in bacteria
  Bacterial resistance: Kanamycin, 50 μg/mL
  Growth temperature: 37°C
  Growth strain: DH5alpha
  Copy number: High Copy
Gene/Insert
  Gene/Insert name: Mito (alt name: NM_004074.2)
  Species: H. sapiens (human)
  Entrez Gene: COX8A (a.k.a. COX, COX8, COX8-2, COX8L, MC4DN15, VIII, VIII-L)
  Promoter: CMV
  Tag / fusion protein: mEos2
  Cloning method: Unknown
  Sequencing primers: 5′ CMV-F; 3′ SV40pA-R
Terms and licenses: Academic/Nonprofit Terms; Industry Terms
Depositor comments: . Excitation = 505 / 569; Emission = 516 / 581
How to cite: mEos2-Mito-7 was a gift from Michael Davidson (Addgene plasmid # 57401 ; http://n2t.net/addgene:57401 ; RRID:Addgene_57401)
